>Addgene plasmid #100114 | pSN29 | addgene full sequence | sequence record 193256 | Addgene NGS Result
GGGGTTGGGGTTGCGCCTTTTCCAAGGCAGCCCTGGGTTTGCGCAGGGACGCGGCTGCTCTGGGCGTGGT
TCCGGGAAACGCAGCGGCGCCGACCCTGGGTCTCGCACATTCTTCACGTCCGTTCGCAGCGTCACCCGGA
TCTTCGCCGCTACCCTTGTGGGCCCCCCGGCGACGCTTCCTGCTCCGCCCCTAAGTCGGGAAGGTTCCTT
GCGGTTCGCGGCGTGCCGGACGTGACAAACGGAAGCCGCACGTCTCACTAGTACCCTCGCAGACGGACAG
CGCCAGGGAGCAATGGCAGCGCGCCGACCGCGATGGGCTGTGGCCAATAGCGGCTGCTCAGCAGGGCGCG
CCGAGAGCAGCGGCCGGGAAGGGGCGGTGCGGGAGGCGGGGTGTGGGGCGGTAGTGTGGGCCCTGTTCCT
GCCCGCGCGGTGTTCCGCATTCTGCAAGCCTCCGGAGCGCACGTCGGCAGTCGGCTCCCTCGTTGACCGA
ATCACCGACCTCTCTCCCCAGGGGGATCCACCGGTATGGTGAGCAAGGGCGAGGAGCTGTTCACCGGGGT
GGTGCCCATCCTGGTCGAGCTGGACGGCGACGTAAACGGCCACAAGTTCAGCGTGTCCGGCGAGGGCGAG
GGCGATGCCACCTACGGCAAGCTGACCCTGAAGTTCATCTGCACCACCGGCAAGCTGCCCGTGCCCTGGC
CCACCCTCGTGACCACCCTGACCTGGGGCGTGCAGTGCTTCGCCCGCTACCCCGACCACATGAAGCAGCA
CGACTTCTTCAAGTCCGCCATGCCCGAAGGCTACGTCCAGGAGCGCACCATCTTCTTCAAGGACGACGGC
AACTACAAGACCCGCGCCGAGGTGAAGTTCGAGGGCGACACCCTGGTGAACCGCATCGAGCTGAAGGGCA
TCGACTTCAAGGAGGACGGCAACATCCTGGGGCACAAGCTGGAGTACAACGCCATCAGCGACAACGTCTA
TATCACCGCCGACAAGCAGAAGAACGGCATCAAGGCCAACTTCAAGATCCGCCACAACATCGAGGACGGC
AGCGTGCAGCTCGCCGACCACTACCAGCAGAACACCCCCATCGGCGACGGCCCCGTGCTGCTGCCCGACA
ACCACTACCTGAGCACCCAGTCCAAGCTGAGCAAAGACCCCAACGAGAAGCGCGATCACATGGTCCTGCT
GGAGTTCGTGACCGCCGCCGGGATCACTCTCGGCATGGACGAGCTGTACAAGGGATCTGGAGCAACAAAC
TTCTCACTACTCAAACAAGCAGGTGACGTGGAGGAGAATCCCGGCCCTATGCCCCTCAACGTTAGCTTCA
CCAACAGGAACTATGACCTCGACTACGACTCGGTGCAGCCGTATTTCTACTGCGACGAGGAGGAGAACTT
CTACCAGCAGCAGCAGCAGAGCGAGCTGCAGCCCCCGGCGCCCAGCGAGGATATCTGGAAGAAATTCGAG
CTGCTGCCCACCCCGCCCCTGTCCCCTAGCCGCCGCTCCGGGCTCTGCTCGCCCTCCTACGTTGCGGTCA
CACCCTTCTCCCTTCGGGGAGACAACGACGGCGGTGGCGGGAGCTTCTCCACGGCCGACCAGCTGGAGAT
GGTGACCGAGCTGCTGGGAGGAGACATGGTGAACCAGAGTTTCATCTGCGACCCGGACGACGAGACCTTC
ATCAAAAACATCATCATCCAGGACTGTATGTGGAGCGGCTTCTCGGCCGCCGCCAAGCTCGTCTCAGAGA
AGCTGGCCTCCTACCAGGCTGCGCGCAAAGACAGCGGCAGCCCGAACCCCGCCCGCGGCCACAGCGTCTG
CTCCACCTCCAGCTTGTACCTGCAGGATCTGAGCGCCGCCGCCTCAGAGTGCATCGACCCCTCGGTGGTC
TTCCCCTACCCTCTCAACGACAGCAGCTCGCCCAAGTCCTGCGCCTCGCAAGACTCCAGCGCCTTCTCTC
CGTCCTCGGATTCTCTGCTCTCCTCGACGGAGTCCTCCCCGCAGGGCAGCCCCGAGCCCCTGGTGCTCCA
TGAGGAGACACCGCCCACCACCAGCAGCGACTCTGAGGAGGAACAAGAAGATGAGGAAGAAATCGATGTT
GTTTCTGTGGAAAAGAGGCAGGCTCCTGGCAAAAGGTCAGAGTCTGGATCACCTTCTGCTGGAGGCCACA
GCAAACCTCCTCACAGCCCACTGGTCCTCAAGAGGTGCCACGTCTCCACACATCAGCACAACTACGCAGC
GCCTCCCTCCACTCGGAAGGACTATCCTGCTGCCAAGAGGGTCAAGTTGGACAGTGTCAGAGTCCTGAGA
CAGATCAGCAACAACCGAAAATGCACCAGCCCCAGGTCCTCGGACACCGAGGAGAATGTCAAGAGGCGAA
CACACAACGTCTTGGAGCGCCAGAGGAGGAACGAGCTAAAACGGAGCTTTTTTGCCCTGCGTGACCAGAT
CCCGGAGTTGGAAAACAATGAAAAGGCCCCCAAGGTAGTTATCCTTAAAAAAGCCACAGCATACATCCTG
TCCGTCCAAGCAGAGGAGCAAAAGCTCATTTCTGAAGAGGACTTGTTGCGGAAACGACGAGAACAGTTGA
AACACAAACTTGAACAGCTACGGAACTCTTGTGCGGGAAAGAAAACCAAGCGGACAGCTGACAGTTCTTC
TTCAGAGGATGAGGAGGAGTATGTCGTGGAGAAGGTGCTAGACAGGCGCGTGGTTAAGGGACAAGTGGAA
TATCTACTGAAGTGGAAAGGCTTTTCTGAGGAGCACAATACTTGGGAACCTGAGAAAAACTTGGATTGCC
CTGAGCTAATTTCTGAATTTATGAAAAAGTATAAGAAGATGAAGGAGGGTGAAAATAATAAACCCAGGGA
GAAGTCAGAAAGTAACAAGAGGAAATCCAATTTCTCAAACAGTGCCGATGACATCAAATCTAAAAAAAAG
AGAGAGCAGAGCAATGATATCGCTCGGGGCTTTGAGAGAGGACTGGAACCAGAAAAGATCATTGGGGCAA
CAGATTCCTGTGGTGATTTAATGTTCCTAATGAAATGGAAAGACACAGATGAAGCTGACCTGGTTCTTGC
AAAAGAAGCTAATGTGAAATGTCCACAAATTGTGATAGCATTTTATGAAGAGAGACTGACATGGCATGCA
TATCCTGAGGATGCGGAAAACAAAGAGAAAGAAACAGCAAAGAGCTAAGTCGACAATCAACCTCTGGATT
ACAAAATTTGTGAAAGATTGACTGGTATTCTTAACTATGTTGCTCCTTTTACGCTATGTGGATACGCTGC
TTTAATGCCTTTGTATCATGCTATTGCTTCCCGTATGGCTTTCATTTTCTCCTCCTTGTATAAATCCTGG
TTGCTGTCTCTTTATGAGGAGTTGTGGCCCGTTGTCAGGCAACGTGGCGTGGTGTGCACTGTGTTTGCTG
ACGCAACCCCCACTGGTTGGGGCATTGCCACCACCTGTCAGCTCCTTTCCGGGACTTTCGCTTTCCCCCT
CCCTATTGCCACGGCGGAACTCATCGCCGCCTGCCTTGCCCGCTGCTGGACAGGGGCTCGGCTGTTGGGC
ACTGACAATTCCGTGGTGTTGTCGGGGAAGCTGACGTCCTTTCCATGGCTGCTCGCCTGTGTTGCCACCT
GGATTCTGCGCGGGACGTCCTTCTGCTACGTCCCTTCGGCCCTCAATCCAGCGGACCTTCCTTCCCGCGG
CCTGCTGCCGGCTCTGCGGCCTCTTCCGCGTCTTCGCCTTCGCCCTCAGACGAGTCGGATCTCCCTTTGG
GCCGCCTCCCCGCCTGGAATTCGAGCTCGGTACCTTTAAGACCAATGACTTACAAGGCAGCTGTAGATCT
TAGCCACTTTTTAAAAGAAAAGGGGGGACTGGAAGGGCTAATTCACTCCCAACGAAGACAAGATATCCTG
CTAGCTCCGGATCCGGACCTGTACTGGGTCTCTCTGGTTAGACCAGATCTGAGCCTGGGAGCTCTCTGGC
TAACTAGGGAACCCACTGCTTAAGCCTCAATAAAGCTTGCCTTGAGTGCTTCAAGTAGTGTGTGCCCGTC
TGTTGTGTGACTCTGGTAACTAGAGATCCCTCAGACCCTTTTAGTCAGTGTGGAAAATCTCTAGCAGTAG
TAGTTCATGTCATCTTATTATTCAGTATTTATAACTTGCAAAGAAATGAATATCAGAGAGTGAGAGGAAC
TTGTTTATTGCAGCTTATAATGGTTACAAATAAAGCAATAGCATCACAAATTTCACAAATAAAGCATTTT
TTTCACTGCATTCTAGTTGTGGTTTGTCCAAACTCATCAATGTATCTTATCATGTCTGGCTCTAGCTATC
CCGCCCCTAACTCCGCCCATCCCGCCCCTAACTCCGCCCAGTTCCGCCCATTCTCCGCCCCATGGCTGAC
TAATTTTTTTTATTTATGCAGAGGCCGAGGCCGCCTCGGCCTCTGAGCTATTCCAGAAGTAGTGAGGAGG
CTTTTTTGGAGGCCTAGGGACGTACCCAATTCGCCCTATAGTGAGTCGTATTACGCGCGCTCACTGGCCG
TCGTTTTACAACGTCGTGACTGGGAAAACCCTGGCGTTACCCAACTTAATCGCCTTGCAGCACATCCCCC
TTTCGCCAGCTGGCGTAATAGCGAAGAGGCCCGCACCGATCGCCCTTCCCAACAGTTGCGCAGCCTGAAT
GGCGAATGGG
[124 nt withheld, positions 4701-4824]
C
[91 nt withheld, positions 4826-4916]
A
[49 nt withheld, positions 4918-4966]
CCTTTGACGTTGGAGTCCACGTTCTTT
[37 nt withheld, positions 4994-5030]
ACCCTATCTCGGTCTATTCTTTTGATTTATAAGGGATTTTGCCGATTTCGGCCTATTGGTTAAAAAATGA
GCTGATTTAACAAAAATTTAACGCGAATTTTAACAAAATATTAACGCTTACAATTTAGGTGGCACTTTTC
GGGGAAATGTGCGCGGAACCCCTATTTGTTTATTTTTCTAAATACATTCAAATATGTATCCGCTCATGAG
ACAATAACCCTGATAAATGCTTCAATAATATTGAAAAAGGAAGAGTATGAGTATTCAACATTTCCGTGTC
GCCCTTATTCCCTTTTTTGCGGCATTTTGCCTTCCTGTTTTTGCTCACCCAGAAACGCTGGTGAAAGTAA
AAGATGCTGAAGATCAGTTGGGTGCACGAGTGGGTTACATCGAACTGGATCTCAACAGCGGTAAGATCCT
TGAGAGTTTTCGCCCCGAAGAACGTTTTCCAATGATGAGCACTTTTAAAGTTCTGCTATGTGGCGCGGTA
TTATCCCGTATTGACGCCGGGCAAGAGCAACTCGGTCGCCGCATACACTATTCTCAGAATGACTTGGTTG
AGTACTCACCAGTCACAGAAAAGCATCTTACGGATGGCATGACAGTAAGAGAATTATGCAGTGCTGCCAT
AACCATGAGTGATAACACTGCGGCCAACTTACTTCTGACAACGATCGGAGGACCGAAGGAGCTAACCGCT
TTTTTGCACAACATGGGGGATCATGTAACTCGCCTTGATCGTTGGGAACCGGAGCTGAATGAAGCCATAC
CAAACGACGAGCGTGACACCACGATGCCTGTAGCAATGGCAACAACGTTGCGCAAACTATTAACTGGCGA
ACTACTTACTCTAGCTTCCCGGCAACAATTAATAGACTGGATGGAGGCGGATAAAGTTGCAGGACCACTT
CTGCGCTCGGCCCTTCCGGCTGGCTGGTTTATTGCTGATAAATCTGGAGCCGGTGAGCGTGGGTCTCGCG
GTATCATTGCAGCACTGGGGCCAGATGGTAAGCCCTCCCGTATCGTAGTTATCTACACGACGGGGAGTCA
GGCAACTATGGATGAACGAAATAGACAGATCGCTGAGATAGGTGCCTCACTGATTAAGCATTGGTAACTG
TCAGACCAAGTTTACTCATATATACTTTAGATTGATTTAAAACTTCATTTTTAATTTAAAAGGATCTAGG
TGAAGATCCTTTTTGATAATCTCATGACCAAAATCCCTTAACGTGAGTTTTCGTTCCACTGAGCGTCAGA
CCCCGTAGAAAAGATCAAAGGATCTTCTTGAGATCCTTTTTTTCTGCGCGTAATCTGCTGCTTGCAAACA
AAAAAACCACCGCTACCAGCGGTGGTTTGTTTGCCGGATCAAGAGCTACCAACTCTTTTTCCGAAGGTAA
CTGGCTTCAGCAGAGCGCAGATACCAAATACTGTTCTTCTAGTGTAGCCGTAGTTAGGCCACCACTTCAA
GAACTCTGTAGCACCGCCTACATACCTCGCTCTGCTAATCCTGTTACCAGTGGCTGCTGCCAGTGGCGAT
AAGTCGTGTCTTACCGGGTTGGACTCAAGACGATAGTTACCGGATAAGGCGCAGCGGTCGGGCTGAACGG
GGGGTTCGTGCACACAGCCCAGCTTGGAGCGAACGACCTACACCGAACTGAGATACCTACAGCGTGAGCT
ATGAGAAAGCGCCACGCTTCCCGAAGGGAGAAAGGCGGACAGGTATCCGGTAAGCGGCAGGGTCGGAACA
GGAGAGCGCACGAGGGAGCTTCCAGGGGGAAACGCCTGGTATCTTTATAGTCCTGTCGGGTTTCGCCACC
TCTGACTTGAGCGTCGATTTTTGTGATGCTCGTCAGGGGGGCGGAGCCTATGGAAAAACGCCAGCAACGC
GGCCTTTTTACGGTTCCTGGCCTTTTGCTGGCCTTTTGCTCACATGTTCTTTCCTGCGTTATCCCCTGAT
TCTGTGGATAACCGTATTACCGCCTTTGAGTGAGCTGATACCGCTCGCCGCAGCCGAACGACCGAGCGCA
GCGAGTCAGTGAGCGAGGAAGCGGAAGAGCGCCCAATACGCAAACCGCCTCTCCCCGCGCGTTGGCCGAT
TCATTAATGCAGCTGGCACGACAGGTTTCCCGACTGGAAAGCGGGCAGTGAGCGCAACGCAATTAATGTG
AGTTAGCTCACTCATTAGGCACCCCAGGTTTTACACTTTATGCTTCCGGCTCGTATGTTGTGTGGAATTG
TGAGCGGATAACAATTTCACACAGGAAACAGCTATGACCATGATTACGCCAAGCGCGCAATTAACCCTCA
CTAAAGGGAACAAAAGCTGGAGCTGCAAGCTTAATGTAGTCTTATGCAATACTCTTGTAGTCTTGCAACA
TGGTAACGATGAGTTAGCAACATGCCTTACAAGGAGAGAAAAAGCACCGTGCATGCCGATTGGTGGAAGT
AAGGTGGTACGATCGTGCCTTATTAGGAAGGCAACAGACGGGTCTGACATGGATTGGACGAACCACTGAA
TTGCCGCATTGCAGAGATATTGTATTTAAGTGCCTAGCTCGATACATAAACGGGTCTCTCTGGTTAGACC
AGATCTGAGCCTGGGAGCTCTCTGGCTAACTAGGGAACCCACTGCTTAAGCCTCAATAAAGCTTGCCTTG
AGTGCTTCAAGTAGTGTGTGCCCGTCTGTTGTGTGACTCTGGTAACTAGAGATCCCTCAGACCCTTTTAG
TCAGTGTGGAAAATCTCTAGCAGTGGCGCCCGAACAGGGACTTGAAAGCGAAAGGGAAACCAGAGGAGCT
CTCTCGACGCAGGACTCGGCTTGCTGAAGCGCGCACGGCAAGAGGCGAGGGGCGGCGACTGGTGAGTACG
CCAAAAATTTTGACTAGCGGAGGCTAGAAGGAGAGAGATGGGTGCGAGAGCGTCAGTATTAAGCGGGGGA
GAATTAGATCGCGATGGGAAAAAATTCGGTTAAGGCCAGGGGGAAAGAAAAAATATAAATTAAAACATAT
AGTATGGGCAAGCAGGGAGCTAGAACGATTCGCAGTTAATCCTGGCCTGTTAGAAACATCAGAAGGCTGT
AGACAAATACTGGGACAGCTACAACCATCCCTTCAGACAGGATCAGAAGAACTTAGATCATTATATAATA
CAGTAGCAACCCTCTATTGTGTGCATCAAAGGATAGAGATAAAAGACACCAAGGAAGCTTTAGACAAGAT
AGAGGAAGAGCAAAACAAAAGTAAGACCACCGCACAGCAAGCGGCCGCTGATCTTCAGACCTGGAGGAGG
AGATATGAGGGACAATTGGAGAAGTGAATTATATAAATATAAAGTAGTAAAAATTGAACCATTAGGAGTA
GCACCCACCAAGGCAAAGAGAAGAGTGGTGCAGAGAGAAAAAAGAGCAGTGGGAATAGGAGCTTTGTTCC
TTGGGTTCTTGGGAGCAGCAGGAAGCACTATGGGCGCAGCGTCAATGACGCTGACGGTACAGGCCAGACA
ATTATTGTCTGGTATAGTGCAGCAGCAGAACAATTTGCTGAGGGCTATTGAGGCGCAACAGCATCTGTTG
CAACTCACAGTCTGGGGCATCAAGCAGCTCCAGGCAAGAATCCTGGCTGTGGAAAGATACCTAAAGGATC
AACAGCTCCTGGGGATTTGGGGTTGCTCTGGAAAACTCATTTGCACCACTGCTGTGCCTTGGAATGCTAG
TTGGAGTAATAAATCTCTGGAACAGATTTGGAATCACACGACCTGGATGGAGTGGGACAGAGAAATTAAC
AATTACACAAGCTTAATACACTCCTTAATTGAAGAATCGCAAAACCAGCAAGAAAAGAATGAACAAGAAT
TATTGGAATTAGATAAATGGGCAAGTTTGTGGAATTGGTTTAACATAACAAATTGGCTGTGGTATATAAA
ATTATTCATAATGATAGTAGGAGGCTTGGTAGGTTTAAGAATAGTTTTTGCTGTACTTTCTATAGTGAAT
AGAGTTAGGCAGGGATATTCACCATTATCGTTTCAGACCCACCTCCCAACCCCGAGGGGACCCGACAGGC
CCGAAGGAATAGAAGAAGAAGGTGGAGAGAGAGACAGAGACAGATCCATTCGATTAGTGAACGGATCTCG
ACGGTATCGGTTAACTTTTAAAAGAAAAGGGGGGATTGGGGGGTACAGTGCAGGGGAAAGAATAGTAGAC
ATAATAGCAACAGACATACAAACTAAAGAATTACAAAAACAAATTACAAAAATTCAAAATTTTATCGATC
ACGAGACTAGCCTCGAGAAGCTTGATATCGAATTCCAC
Features (pLannotate 1.2.2; 28 found; start..end, strand, type, name):
      1..511     +  promoter       hPGK promoter: human phosphoglycerate kinase 1 promoter
    526..1242    +  CDS            mCerulean: mCerulean is a basic (constitutively fluorescent) cyan fluorescent protein published in 2005, derived from Aequorea victoria. It is reported to be a very rapidly-maturing monomer.
   1309..2625    +  CDS            MYC: MYC_HUMAN - Also known as BHLHE39. Experimental evidence at protein level: Swiss-Prot protein existence level 1. Transcription factor that binds DNA in a non-specific manner, yet also specifically recognizes the core sequence 5'-CAC[GA]TG-3'. Activates the transcription of growth-related genes. Binds to the VEGFA promoter, promoting VEGFA production and subsequent sprouting angiogenesis (PubMed:24940000). Regulator of somatic reprogramming, controls self-renewal of embryonic stem cells. Functions with TAF6L to activate target gene expression through RNA polymerase II pause release (By similari
   2626..3195    +  CDS            CBX5: CBX5_HUMAN - Also known as HP1A. Experimental evidence at protein level: Swiss-Prot protein existence level 1. Component of heterochromatin that recognizes and binds histone H3 tails methylated at 'Lys-9' (H3K9me), leading to epigenetic repression. In contrast, it is excluded from chromatin when 'Tyr-41' of histone H3 is phosphorylated (H3Y41ph). Can interact with lamin-B receptor (LBR). This interaction can contribute to the association of the heterochromatin with the inner nuclear membrane. Involved in the formation of functional kinetochore through interaction with MIS12 complex proteins. F
   3205..3793    +  misc_feature   WPRE: woodchuck hepatitis virus posttranscriptional regulatory element
   3810..3950    +  CDS            nef (fragment): NEF_HV1Z6 - Experimental evidence at protein level: Swiss-Prot protein existence level 1. Extracellular Nef protein targets CD4(+) T-lymphocytes for apoptosis by interacting with CXCR4 surface receptors. From Human immunodeficiency virus type 1 group M subtype D (isolate Z6) (HIV-1).
   3946..4126    +  LTR            5' LTR (truncated): truncated 5' long terminal repeat (LTR) from HIV-1
   4198..4319    +  polyA_signal   SV40 poly(A) signal: SV40 polyadenylation signal
   4359..4494    +  rep_origin     SV40 ori: SV40 origin of replication
   4515..4533    -  promoter       T7 promoter: promoter for bacteriophage T7 RNA polymerase
   4541..4696    +  CDS            lacZα (fragment): LacZα fragment of β-galactosidase; lacZ fragment
   4701..5129    +  rep_origin     f1 ori (sequence partly withheld): f1 bacteriophage origin of replication; arrow indicates direction of (+) strand synthesis
   5182..5286    +  promoter       AmpR promoter: bla
   5287..6147    +  CDS            AmpR: β-lactamase; bla; confers resistance to ampicillin, carbenicillin, and related antibiotics
   6318..6906    +  rep_origin     ori: high-copy-number ColE1/pMB1/pBR322/pUC origin of replication
   7089..7181    +  CDS            lacI (fragment): lac repressor; lacI; The lac repressor binds to the lac operator to inhibit transcription in E. coli. This inhibition can be relieved by adding lactose or isopropyl-β-D-thiogalactopyranoside (IPTG).
   7194..7215    +  protein_bind   CAP binding site: CAP binding activates transcription in the presence of cAMP. E. coli catabolite activator protein
   7230..7260    +  promoter       lac promoter: promoter for the E. coli lac operon
   7268..7284    +  protein_bind   lac operator: The lac repressor binds to the lac operator to inhibit transcription in E. coli. This inhibition can be relieved by adding lactose or isopropyl-β-D-thiogalactopyranoside (IPTG). lac repressor encoded by lacI
   7329..7347    +  promoter       T3 promoter: promoter for bacteriophage T3 RNA polymerase
   7375..7601    +  promoter       RSV promoter: Rous sarcoma virus enhancer/promoter
   7602..7782    +  LTR            5' LTR (truncated): truncated 5' long terminal repeat (LTR) from HIV-1
   7829..7954    +  misc_feature   HIV-1 Ψ: packaging signal of human immunodeficiency virus type 1
   7938..8301    +  CDS            HIV-1 gag (fragment): gag protein from human immunodeficiency virus 1; gag
   8447..8680    +  misc_feature   RRE: The Rev response element (RRE) of HIV-1 allows for Rev-dependent mRNA export from the nucleus to the cytoplasm.
   9057..9157    +  CDS            Rev (fragment): human immunodeficiency virus 1 (HIV-1) Rev protein; rev; enhances nuclear export of unspliced and incompletely spliced viral mRNAs
   9176..9293    +  misc_feature   cPPT/CTS: central polypurine tract and central termination sequence of HIV-1
   9313..9336    -  misc_feature   MCS (fragment): pBluescript multiple cloning site
