[The description below was written by a language model from this plasmid's Addgene catalogue record and pLannotate feature annotations shown in this document.]
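Description:
pSN29 is a lentiviral mammalian expression plasmid of about 9.3 kb, built on the pLM-mCerulean-cMYC backbone. It is propagated in E. coli through a high-copy ColE1/pUC-type origin with ampicillin selection (AmpR/β-lactamase). The bacterial portion also carries an f1 origin and remnants of a pBluescript-type cloning region, including lac promoter/operator, lacZα and lacI fragments, and T3 and T7 promoters. The viral portion has the layout of a Tat-independent transfer vector. An RSV promoter drives a truncated HIV-1 5' LTR, followed by the Ψ packaging signal with a gag fragment, the Rev response element for Rev-dependent export of the genomic RNA, and the cPPT/CTS. A second truncated LTR lies downstream of the cargo, followed by an SV40 poly(A) signal and SV40 origin. No mammalian drug-selection marker is annotated.

The expression cassette is driven by the human PGK promoter and encodes mCerulean, a cyan fluorescent protein, followed by human cMYC fused directly in frame at its C-terminus to full-length HP1 alpha (CBX5). The catalogue describes a P2A peptide between mCerulean and MYC. It is not annotated separately in the feature table, but a short gap between the two coding regions is consistent with it. The P2A would let the fluorescent marker and the MYC-HP1α chimera be produced as separate proteins from one transcript, so that cyan fluorescence reports transduced cells. A WPRE downstream of the fusion enhances transcript expression. HP1α binds H3K9-methylated histone tails and mediates heterochromatic repression, so fusing it to MYC turns this DNA-binding factor into a chimeric repressor. The associated study on reprogramming human fibroblasts suggests the construct was used to test whether reprogramming factors act as transcriptional activators.
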