Addgene plasmid #100114: pSN29
Purpose: expresses a chimeric cMYC-repressor fusion
Depositing lab: Mark Ptashne. Depositing organization: Memorial Sloan-Kettering Cancer Center. Publication: OCT4 and SOX2 Work as Transcriptional Activators in Reprogramming Human Fibroblasts. Narayan S, Bryant G, Shah S, Berrozpe G, Ptashne M. Cell Rep. 2017 Aug 15;20(7):1585-1596. doi: 10.1016/j.celrep.2017.07.071. PubMed 28813671.
Backbone
  Vector backbone: pLM-mCerulean-cMYC
  Backbone manufacturer: Michel Sadelain (Addgene plasmid # 23244)
  Vector type: Mammalian Expression, Lentiviral
Growth in bacteria
  Bacterial resistance: Ampicillin, 100 μg/mL
  Growth temperature: 37°C
  Growth strain: NEB Stable
  Copy number: Unknown
Gene/Insert
  Gene/Insert name: mCerulean-P2A-cMYC fused to full length HP1 alpha
  Species: H. sapiens (human)
  Entrez Gene: MYC (a.k.a. MRTL, MYCC, bHLHe39, c-Myc); CBX5 (a.k.a. HEL25, HP1, HP1A, HP1alpha)
  Cloning method: Ligation Independent Cloning
  Sequencing primers: 5′ unknown
Terms and licenses: Academic/Nonprofit Terms; Industry Terms: Not Available to Industry
How to cite: pSN29 was a gift from Mark Ptashne (Addgene plasmid # 100114 ; http://n2t.net/addgene:100114 ; RRID:Addgene_100114)
